>Addgene plasmid #144718 | TFORF3242 | addgene full sequence | sequence record 404313 | Addgene NGS Result
TTAATGTAGTCTTATGCAATACTCTTGTAGTCTTGCAACATGGTAACGATGAGTTAGCAACATGCCTTAC
AAGGAGAGAAAAAGCACCGTGCATGCCGATTGGTGGAAGTAAGGTGGTACGATCGTGCCTTATTAGGAAG
GCAACAGACGGGTCTGACATGGATTGGACGAACCACTGAATTGCCGCATTGCAGAGATATTGTATTTAAG
TGCCTAGCTCGATACATAAACGGGTCTCTCTGGTTAGACCAGATCTGAGCCTGGGAGCTCTCTGGCTAAC
TAGGGAACCCACTGCTTAAGCCTCAATAAAGCTTGCCTTGAGTGCTTCAAGTAGTGTGTGCCCGTCTGTT
GTGTGACTCTGGTAACTAGAGATCCCTCAGACCCTTTTAGTCAGTGTGGAAAATCTCTAGCAGTGGCGCC
CGAACAGGGACTTGAAAGCGAAAGGGAAACCAGAGGAGCTCTCTCGACGCAGGACTCGGCTTGCTGAAGC
GCGCACGGCAAGAGGCGAGGGGCGGCGACTGGTGAGTACGCCAAAAATTTTGACTAGCGGAGGCTAGAAG
GAGAGAGATGGGTGCGAGAGCGTCAGTATTAAGCGGGGGAGAATTAGATCGCGATGGGAAAAAATTCGGT
TAAGGCCAGGGGGAAAGAAAAAATATAAATTAAAACATATAGTATGGGCAAGCAGGGAGCTAGAACGATT
CGCAGTTAATCCTGGCCTGTTAGAAACATCAGAAGGCTGTAGACAAATACTGGGACAGCTACAACCATCC
CTTCAGACAGGATCAGAAGAACTTAGATCATTATATAATACAGTAGCAACCCTCTATTGTGTGCATCAAA
GGATAGAGATAAAAGACACCAAGGAAGCTTTAGACAAGATAGAGGAAGAGCAAAACAAAAGTAAGACCAC
CGCACAGCAAGCGGCCGCTGATCTTCAGACCTGGAGGAGGAGATATGAGGGACAATTGGAGAAGTGAATT
ATATAAATATAAAGTAGTAAAAATTGAACCATTAGGAGTAGCACCCACCAAGGCAAAGAGAAGAGTGGTG
CAGAGAGAAAAAAGAGCAGTGGGAATAGGAGCTTTGTTCCTTGGGTTCTTGGGAGCAGCAGGAAGCACTA
TGGGCGCAGCGTCAATGACGCTGACGGTACAGGCCAGACAATTATTGTCTGGTATAGTGCAGCAGCAGAA
CAATTTGCTGAGGGCTATTGAGGCGCAACAGCATCTGTTGCAACTCACAGTCTGGGGCATCAAGCAGCTC
CAGGCAAGAATCCTGGCTGTGGAAAGATACCTAAAGGATCAACAGCTCCTGGGGATTTGGGGTTGCTCTG
GAAAACTCATTTGCACCACTGCTGTGCCTTGGAATGCTAGTTGGAGTAATAAATCTCTGGAACAGATTTG
GAATCACACGACCTGGATGGAGTGGGACAGAGAAATTAACAATTACACAAGCTTAATACACTCCTTAATT
GAAGAATCGCAAAACCAGCAAGAAAAGAATGAACAAGAATTATTGGAATTAGATAAATGGGCAAGTTTGT
GGAATTGGTTTAACATAACAAATTGGCTGTGGTATATAAAATTATTCATAATGATAGTAGGAGGCTTGGT
AGGTTTAAGAATAGTTTTTGCTGTACTTTCTATAGTGAATAGAGTTAGGCAGGGATATTCACCATTATCG
TTTCAGACCCACCTCCCAACCCCGAGGGGACCCATGCATTGCATCTCAATTAGTCAGCAACCAGGTGTGG
AAAGTCCCCAGGCTCCCCAGCAGGCAGAAGTATGCAAAGCATGCGTCTCAATTAGTCAGCAACCATAGTC
CCGCCCCTAACTCCGCCCATCCCGCCCCTAACTCCGCCCAGTTCCGCCCATTCTCCGCCCCATGGCTGAC
TAATTTTTTTTATTTATGCAGAGGCCGAGGCCGCCTCGGCCTCTGAGCTATTCCAGAAGTAGTGAGGAGG
CTTTTTTGGAGGCCTAGGCTTTTGCAAAAAGCTTTCTAGAGGTACCACCGGAGCTTACCATGACCGAGTA
CAAGCCCACGGTGCGCCTCGCCACCCGCGACGACGTCCCCAGGGCCGTACGCACCCTCGCCGCCGCGTTC
GCCGACTACCCCGCCACGCGCCACACCGTCGATCCGGACCGCCACATCGAGCGGGTCACCGAGCTGCAAG
AACTCTTCCTCACGCGCGTCGGGCTCGACATCGGCAAGGTGTGGGTCGCGGACGACGGCGCCGCCGTGGC
GGTCTGGACCACGCCGGAGAGCGTCGAAGCGGGGGCGGTGTTCGCCGAGATCGGCCCGCGCATGGCCGAG
TTGAGCGGTTCCCGGCTGGCCGCGCAGCAACAGATGGAAGGCCTCCTGGCGCCGCACCGGCCCAAGGAGC
CCGCGTGGTTCCTGGCCACCGTCGGCGTCTCGCCCGACCACCAGGGCAAGGGTCTGGGCAGCGCCGTCGT
GCTCCCCGGAGTGGAGGCGGCCGAGCGCGCCGGGGTGCCCGCCTTCCTGGAGACCTCCGCGCCCCGCAAC
CTCCCCTTCTACGAGCGGCTCGGCTTCACCGTCACCGCCGACGTCGAGGTGCCCGAAGGACCGCGCACCT
GGTGCATGACCCGCAAGCCCGGTGCCAGTTAACGAATTCTAGATCTTGAGACAAATGGCAGTATTCATCC
ACAATTTTAAAAGAAAAGGGGGGATTGGGGGGTACAGTGCAGGGGAAAGAATAGTAGACATAATAGCAAC
AGACATACAAACTAAAGAATTACAAAAACAAATTACAAAAATTCAAAATTTTCGGGTTTATTACAGGGAC
AGCAGAGATCCACTTTGGCGCCGGCTCGAGGCCTGCAGGTGCAAAGATGGATAAAGTTTTAAACAGAGAG
GAATCTTTGCAGCTAATGGACCTTCTAGGTCTTGAAAGGAGTGGGAATTGGCTCCGGTGCCCGTCAGTGG
GCAGAGCGCACATCGCCCACAGTCCCCGAGAAGTTGGGGGGAGGGGTCGGCAATTGAACCGGTGCCTAGA
GAAGGTGGCGCGGGGTAAACTGGGAAAGTGATGTCGTGTACTGGCTCCGCCTTTTTCCCGAGGGTGGGGG
AGAACCGTATATAAGTGCAGTAGTCGCCGTGAACGTTCTTTTTCGCAACGGGTTTGCCGCCAGAACACAG
GTAAGTGCCGTGTGTGGTTCCCGCGGGCCTGGCCTCTTTACGGGTTATGGCCCTTGCGTGCCTTGAATTA
CTTCCACCTGGCTGCAGTACGTGATTCTTGATCCCGAGCTTCGGGTTGGAAGTGGGTGGGAGAGTTCGAG
GCCTTGCGCTTAAGGAGCCCCTTCGCCTCGTGCTTGAGTTGAGGCCTGGCCTGGGCGCTGGGGCCGCCGC
GTGCGAATCTGGTGGCACCTTCGCGCCTGTCTCGCTGCTTTCGATAAGTCTCTAGCCATTTAAAATTTTT
GATGACCTGCTGCGACGCTTTTTTTCTGGCAAGATAGTCTTGTAAATGCGGGCCAAGATCTGCACACTGG
TATTTCGGTTTTTGGGGCCGCGGGCGGCGACGGGGCCCGTGCGTCCCAGCGCACATGTTCGGCGAGGCGG
GGCCTGCGAGCGCGGCCACCGAGAATCGGACGGGGGTAGTCTCAAGCTGGCCGGCCTGCTCTGGTGCCTG
GCCTCGCGCCGCCGTGTATCGCCCCGCCCTGGGCGGCAAGGCTGGCCCGGTCGGCACCAGTTGCGTGAGC
GGAAAGATGGCCGCTTCCCGGCCCTGCTGCAGGGAGCTCAAAATGGAGGACGCGGCGCTCGGGAGAGCGG
GCGGGTGAGTCACCCACACAAAGGAAAAGGGCCTTTCCGTCCTCAGCCGTCGCTTCATGTGACTCCACGG
AGTACCGGGCGCCGTCCAGGCACCTCGATTAGTTCTCGAGCTTTTGGAGTACGTCGTCTTTAGGTTGGGG
GGAGGGGTTTTATGCGATGGAGTTTCCCCACACTGAGTGGGTGGAGACTGAAGTTAGGCCAGCTTGGCAC
TTGATGTAATTCTCCTTGGAATTTGCCCTTTTTGAGTTTGGATCTTGGTTCATTCTCAAGCCTCAGACAG
TGGTTCAAAGTTTTTTTCTTCCATTTCAGGTGTCGTGAGGCTAGCATCGATTGATCAACAAGTTTGTACA
AAAAAGTTGGCATGGACTCGGTGGCTTTTGAGGATGTAGATGTGAACTTCACCCAGGAGGAGTGGGCTTT
GCTAGATCCTTCCCAGAAGAATCTCTACAGAGATGTGATGTGGGAAACCATGAGGAATCTGGCCTCTATA
GGGAAAAAATGGAAGGACCAGAACATTAAAGATCACTACAAACACCGAGGGAGAAATCTAAGAAGTCATA
TGTTAGAAAGACTCTATCAAACTAAGGATGGTAGTCAGCGTGGAGGAATTTTTAGCCAGTTTGCAAATCA
GAATCTGAGCAAGAAAATCCCTGGAGTGAAACTCTGTGAAAGCATTGTATATGGAGAAGTCAGCATGGGT
CAGTCATCCCTTAATAGACACATCAAAGATCACAGTGGACATGAACCAAAGGAATATCAGGAATATGGAG
AGAAGCCAGATACACGTAACCAGTGTTGGAAACCCTTCAGTTCTCACCACTCCTTTCGAACACATGAGAT
AATTCACACTGGAGAGAAACTCTATGATTGTAAGGAATGTGGAAAAACCTTCTTTTCTCTCAAAAGAATT
AGAAGACACATCATCACACACAGTGGATATACACCATATAAATGTAAGGTGTGTGGGAAAGCTTTTGATT
ATCCCAGTAGATTTCGAACACATGAAAGAAGTCACACTGGAGAGAAACCCTATGAATGTCAGGAATGTGG
AAAAGCCTTCACTTGTATCACAAGTGTTCGAAGACACATGATAAAGCACACTGGAGATGGACCTTATAAA
TGTAAGGTATGTGGGAAACCCTTTCATTCTCTGAGTTCATTTCAAGTGCATGAAAGAATTCACACTGGAG
AAAAACCCTTTAAATGTAAGCAATGTGGTAAAGCCTTCAGTTGTTCCCCAACCTTACGAATACATGAAAG
AACCCATACTGGAGAGAAACCTTATGAATGCAAGCAGTGTGGGAAGGCCTTCAGTTATCTCCCCTCCCTT
CGACTACATGAAAGAATTCACACTGGTGAGAAACCCTTCGTATGTAAACAATGTGGTAAAGCCTTTAGAT
CTGCCAGTACCTTTCAAATACATGAAAGGACTCACACTGGAGAAAAACCTTATGAATGTAAGGAATGTGG
GGAAGCATTCAGTTGTATCCCAAGTATGCGAAGACACATGATAAAACATACTGGAGAAGGACCTTATAAA
TGTAAGGTATGTGGGAAACCCTTTCATTCTCTGAGTCCATTTCGAATACATGAAAGAACTCACACTGGAG
AGAAACCTTATGTATGTAAACATTGTGGTAAAGCTTTCGTTTCTTCAACATCAATTCGAATACATGAAAG
AACTCATACTGGAGAGAAACCCTATGAGTGTAAGCAATGTGGGAAAGCCTTCAGTTATCTCAACTCCTTT
CGAACACATGAAATGATTCACACTGGTGAGAAACCCTTTGAATGTAAGCGATGTGGTAAAGCCTTTAGAT
CTTCTAGTTCCTTTCGACTACATGAAAGGACTCACACTGGACAGAAACCCTATCATTGCAAGGAATGTGG
GAAAGCCTATTCTTGCCGTGCCAGCTTTCAGAGACACATGTTAACACATGCTGAAGATGGACCACCTTAT
AAATGCATGTGGGAAAGCCTTTACCCAACTTTCTTGTACAAAGTGGTTGATATCGGTAAGCCTATCCCTA
ACCCTCTCCTCGGTCTCGATTCTACGTAGTAATGAACTAGTCCGTAACTTGAAAGTATTTCGATTTCTTG
GCTTTATATATCTTGTGGAAAGGACGACTCACTGAGCGGACGCGATTACCTACGCGTTAAGTCGACAATC
AACCTCTGGATTACAAAATTTGTGAAAGATTGACTGGTATTCTTAACTATGTTGCTCCTTTTACGCTATG
TGGATACGCTGCTTTAATGCCTTTGTATCATGCTATTGCTTCCCGTATGGCTTTCATTTTCTCCTCCTTG
TATAAATCCTGGTTGCTGTCTCTTTATGAGGAGTTGTGGCCCGTTGTCAGGCAACGTGGCGTGGTGTGCA
CTGTGTTTGCTGACGCAACCCCCACTGGTTGGGGCATTGCCACCACCTGTCAGCTCCTTTCCGGGACTTT
CGCTTTCCCCCTCCCTATTGCCACGGCGGAACTCATCGCCGCCTGCCTTGCCCGCTGCTGGACAGGGGCT
CGGCTGTTGGGCACTGACAATTCCGTGGTGTTGTCGGGGAAATCATCGTCCTTTCCTTGGCTGCTCGCCT
GTGTTGCCACCTGGATTCTGCGCGGGACGTCCTTCTGCTACGTCCCTTCGGCCCTCAATCCAGCGGACCT
TCCTTCCCGCGGCCTGCTGCCGGCTCTGCGGCCTCTTCCGCGTCTTCGCCTTCGCCCTCAGACGAGTCGG
ATCTCCCTTTGGGCCGCCTCCCCGCGTCGACTTTAAGACCAATGACTTACAAGGCAGCTGTAGATCTTAG
CCACTTTTTAAAAGAAAAGGGGGGACTGGAAGGGCTAATTCACTCCCAACGAAGACAAGATCTGCTTTTT
GCTTGTACTGGGTCTCTCTGGTTAGACCAGATCTGAGCCTGGGAGCTCTCTGGCTAACTAGGGAACCCAC
TGCTTAAGCCTCAATAAAGCTTGCCTTGAGTGCTTCAAGTAGTGTGTGCCCGTCTGTTGTGTGACTCTGG
TAACTAGAGATCCCTCAGACCCTTTTAGTCAGTGTGGAAAATCTCTAGCAGTACGTATAGTAGTTCATGT
CATCTTATTATTCAGTATTTATAACTTGCAAAGAAATGAATATCAGAGAGTGAGAGGAACTTGTTTATTG
CAGCTTATAATGGTTACAAATAAAGCAATAGCATCACAAATTTCACAAATAAAGCATTTTTTTCACTGCA
TTCTAGTTGTGGTTTGTCCAAACTCATCAATGTATCTTATCATGTCTGGCTCTAGCTATCCCGCCCCTAA
CTCCGCCCATCCCGCCCCTAACTCCGCCCAGTTCCGCCCATTCTCCGCCCCATGGCTGACTAATTTTTTT
TATTTATGCAGAGGCCGAGGCCGCCTCGGCCTCTGAGCTATTCCAGAAGTAGTGAGGAGGCTTTTTTGGA
GGCCTAGGGACGTACCCAATTCGCCCTATAGTGAGTCGTATTACGCGCGCTCACTGGCCGTCGTTTTACA
ACGTCGTGACTGGGAAAACCCTGGCGTTACCCAACTTAATCGCCTTGCAGCACATCCCCCTTTCGCCAGC
TGGCGTAATAGCGAAGAGGCCCGCACCGATCGCCCTTCCCAACAGTTGCGCAGCCTGAATGGCGAATGGG
[124 nt withheld, positions 7421-7544]
C
[91 nt withheld, positions 7546-7636]
A
[49 nt withheld, positions 7638-7686]
CCTTTGACGTTGGAGTCCACGTTCTTT
[37 nt withheld, positions 7714-7750]
ACCCTATCTCGGTCTATTCTTTTGATTTATAAGGGATTTTGCCGATTTCGGCCTATTGGTTAAAAAATGA
GCTGATTTAACAAAAATTTAACGCGAATTTTAACAAAATATTAACGCTTACAATTTAGGTGGCACTTTTC
GGGGAAATGTGCGCGGAACCCCTATTTGTTTATTTTTCTAAATACATTCAAATATGTATCCGCTCATGAG
ACAATAACCCTGATAAATGCTTCAATAATATTGAAAAAGGAAGAGTATGAGTATTCAACATTTCCGTGTC
GCCCTTATTCCCTTTTTTGCGGCATTTTGCCTTCCTGTTTTTGCTCACCCAGAAACGCTGGTGAAAGTAA
AAGATGCTGAAGATCAGTTGGGTGCACGAGTGGGTTACATCGAACTGGATCTCAACAGCGGTAAGATCCT
TGAGAGTTTTCGCCCCGAAGAACGTTTTCCAATGATGAGCACTTTTAAAGTTCTGCTATGTGGCGCGGTA
TTATCCCGTATTGACGCCGGGCAAGAGCAACTCGGTCGCCGCATACACTATTCTCAGAATGACTTGGTTG
AGTACTCACCAGTCACAGAAAAGCATCTTACGGATGGCATGACAGTAAGAGAATTATGCAGTGCTGCCAT
AACCATGAGTGATAACACTGCGGCCAACTTACTTCTGACAACGATCGGAGGACCGAAGGAGCTAACCGCT
TTTTTGCACAACATGGGGGATCATGTAACTCGCCTTGATCGTTGGGAACCGGAGCTGAATGAAGCCATAC
CAAACGACGAGCGTGACACCACGATGCCTGTAGCAATGGCAACAACGTTGCGCAAACTATTAACTGGCGA
ACTACTTACTCTAGCTTCCCGGCAACAATTAATAGACTGGATGGAGGCGGATAAAGTTGCAGGACCACTT
CTGCGCTCGGCCCTTCCGGCTGGCTGGTTTATTGCTGATAAATCTGGAGCCGGTGAGCGTGGGTCTCGCG
GTATCATTGCAGCACTGGGGCCAGATGGTAAGCCCTCCCGTATCGTAGTTATCTACACGACGGGGAGTCA
GGCAACTATGGATGAACGAAATAGACAGATCGCTGAGATAGGTGCCTCACTGATTAAGCATTGGTAACTG
TCAGACCAAGTTTACTCATATATACTTTAGATTGATTTAAAACTTCATTTTTAATTTAAAAGGATCTAGG
TGAAGATCCTTTTTGATAATCTCATGACCAAAATCCCTTAACGTGAGTTTTCGTTCCACTGAGCGTCAGA
CCCCGTAGAAAAGATCAAAGGATCTTCTTGAGATCCTTTTTTTCTGCGCGTAATCTGCTGCTTGCAAACA
AAAAAACCACCGCTACCAGCGGTGGTTTGTTTGCCGGATCAAGAGCTACCAACTCTTTTTCCGAAGGTAA
CTGGCTTCAGCAGAGCGCAGATACCAAATACTGTTCTTCTAGTGTAGCCGTAGTTAGGCCACCACTTCAA
GAACTCTGTAGCACCGCCTACATACCTCGCTCTGCTAATCCTGTTACCAGTGGCTGCTGCCAGTGGCGAT
AAGTCGTGTCTTACCGGGTTGGACTCAAGACGATAGTTACCGGATAAGGCGCAGCGGTCGGGCTGAACGG
GGGGTTCGTGCACACAGCCCAGCTTGGAGCGAACGACCTACACCGAACTGAGATACCTACAGCGTGAGCT
ATGAGAAAGCGCCACGCTTCCCGAAGGGAGAAAGGCGGACAGGTATCCGGTAAGCGGCAGGGTCGGAACA
GGAGAGCGCACGAGGGAGCTTCCAGGGGGAAACGCCTGGTATCTTTATAGTCCTGTCGGGTTTCGCCACC
TCTGACTTGAGCGTCGATTTTTGTGATGCTCGTCAGGGGGGCGGAGCCTATGGAAAAACGCCAGCAACGC
GGCCTTTTTACGGTTCCTGGCCTTTTGCTGGCCTTTTGCTCACATGTTCTTTCCTGCGTTATCCCCTGAT
TCTGTGGATAACCGTATTACCGCCTTTGAGTGAGCTGATACCGCTCGCCGCAGCCGAACGACCGAGCGCA
GCGAGTCAGTGAGCGAGGAAGCGGAAGAGCGCCCAATACGCAAACCGCCTCTCCCCGCGCGTTGGCCGAT
TCATTAATGCAGCTGGCACGACAGGTTTCCCGACTGGAAAGCGGGCAGTGAGCGCAACGCAATTAATGTG
AGTTAGCTCACTCATTAGGCACCCCAGGCTTTACACTTTATGCTTCCGGCTCGTATGTTGTGTGGAATTG
TGAGCGGATAACAATTTCACACAGGAAACAGCTATGACCATGATTACGCCAAGCGCGCAATTAACCCTCA
CTAAAGGGAACAAAAGCTGGAGCTGCAAGC
Features (pLannotate 1.2.2; 34 found; start..end, strand, type, name):
      5..231     +  promoter       RSV promoter: Rous sarcoma virus enhancer/promoter
    232..412     +  LTR            5' LTR (truncated): truncated 5' long terminal repeat (LTR) from HIV-1
    459..584     +  misc_feature   HIV-1 Ψ: packaging signal of human immunodeficiency virus type 1
    568..931     +  CDS            HIV-1 gag (fragment): gag protein from human immunodeficiency virus 1; gag
   1077..1310    +  misc_feature   RRE: The Rev response element (RRE) of HIV-1 allows for Rev-dependent mRNA export from the nucleus to the cytoplasm.
   1687..1713    +  CDS            Rev (fragment): human immunodeficiency virus 1 (HIV-1) Rev protein; rev; enhances nuclear export of unspliced and incompletely spliced viral mRNAs
   1720..1743    +  promoter       SV40 promoter (fragment): SV40 early promoter
   1744..1815    +  promoter       SV40 promoter (fragment): SV40 enhancer and early promoter
   1839..1974    +  rep_origin     SV40 ori: SV40 origin of replication
   2020..2616    +  CDS            PuroR (fragment): puromycin N-acetyltransferase; pac from Streptomyces; confers resistance to puromycin
   2665..2782    +  misc_feature   cPPT/CTS: central polypurine tract and central termination sequence of HIV-1
   2847..2913    +  CDS            small t antigen (fragment): SV40 (simian virus 40) small t antigen
   2920..4098    +  promoter       EF-1α promoter: strong constitutive promoter for human elongation factor EF-1α
   4119..4136    +  protein_bind   attB1 (fragment): mutant version of attB; core recombination site for the Gateway® BP reaction BP Clonase™
   4142..4654    +  CDS            ZNF136 (fragment): ZN136_HUMAN - Experimental evidence at protein level: Swiss-Prot protein existence level 1. May be involved in transcriptional regulation as a weak repressor when alone, or a potent one when fused with a heterologous protein containing a KRAB B-domain. From Homo sapiens (Human).
   5763..5787    -  protein_bind   attB2: mutant version of attB; recombination site for the Gateway® BP reaction BP Clonase™
   5795..5836    +  CDS            V5 tag: epitope tag from simian virus 5
   5852..5905    +  promoter       U6 promoter (fragment): RNA polymerase III promoter for human U6 snRNA
   5947..6535    +  misc_feature   WPRE: woodchuck hepatitis virus posttranscriptional regulatory element
   6586..6605    +  misc_feature   cPPT/CTS (fragment): central polypurine tract and central termination sequence of HIV-1
   6607..6840    +  LTR            3' LTR (ΔU3): self-inactivating 3' long terminal repeat (LTR) from HIV-1
   6918..7039    +  polyA_signal   SV40 poly(A) signal: SV40 polyadenylation signal
   7079..7214    +  rep_origin     SV40 ori: SV40 origin of replication
   7235..7253    -  promoter       T7 promoter: promoter for bacteriophage T7 RNA polymerase
   7261..7416    +  CDS            lacZα (fragment): LacZα fragment of β-galactosidase; lacZ fragment
   7421..7849    +  rep_origin     f1 ori (sequence partly withheld): f1 bacteriophage origin of replication; arrow indicates direction of (+) strand synthesis
   7902..8006    +  promoter       AmpR promoter: bla
   8007..8867    +  CDS            AmpR: β-lactamase; bla; confers resistance to ampicillin, carbenicillin, and related antibiotics
   9038..9626    +  rep_origin     ori: high-copy-number ColE1/pMB1/pBR322/pUC origin of replication
   9809..9901    +  CDS            lacI (fragment): lac repressor; lacI; The lac repressor binds to the lac operator to inhibit transcription in E. coli. This inhibition can be relieved by adding lactose or isopropyl-β-D-thiogalactopyranoside (IPTG).
   9914..9935    +  protein_bind   CAP binding site: CAP binding activates transcription in the presence of cAMP. E. coli catabolite activator protein
   9950..9980    +  promoter       lac promoter: promoter for the E. coli lac operon
   9988..10004   +  protein_bind   lac operator: The lac repressor binds to the lac operator to inhibit transcription in E. coli. This inhibition can be relieved by adding lactose or isopropyl-β-D-thiogalactopyranoside (IPTG). lac repressor encoded by lacI
  10049..10067   +  promoter       T3 promoter: promoter for bacteriophage T3 RNA polymerase
