[The description below was written by a language model from this plasmid's Addgene catalogue record and pLannotate feature annotations shown in this document.]
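Description:
TFORF3242 is a lentiviral mammalian expression plasmid built on the pLX_TRC317 backbone and belongs to a barcoded collection of human transcription factor open reading frames. It carries human ZNF136, a zinc finger protein thought to act as a transcriptional repressor, introduced by Gateway cloning so that the ORF sits between attB1 and attB2 sites. The strong constitutive EF-1α promoter drives the ORF, which is fused at its C terminus to a V5 epitope tag for detection. A WPRE downstream enhances transcript expression. The automated annotation labels only the first part of the attB-flanked interval as ZNF136, but the spacing of the sites is consistent with the recorded insert size. According to the catalogue entry, each construct in the collection carries a unique 24-bp barcode. This barcode is not annotated in the feature table, so its position cannot be stated from the record.

The viral portion has a third-generation, self-inactivating layout: an RSV promoter fused to a truncated HIV-1 5' LTR, the Ψ packaging signal with a gag fragment, the RRE for Rev-dependent export of the genomic RNA, a cPPT/CTS, and a ΔU3 3' LTR followed by an SV40 polyadenylation signal. Upstream of the EF-1α cassette, an SV40 early promoter drives puromycin N-acetyltransferase, allowing selection of transduced cells. In bacteria the plasmid is maintained through a high-copy ColE1/pUC origin and ampicillin resistance, and an f1 origin is also present. The depositor notes that the plasmid can recombine during propagation. The construct is intended for ZNF136 overexpression, alone or in pooled screens where barcode sequencing identifies the transcription factor in each cell, as in directed-differentiation studies.
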