Addgene plasmid #144718: TFORF3242
Purpose: Lentiviral vector for overexpressing transcription factor ORFs with unique 24-bp barcodes. Barcodes facilitate identification of transcription factors in pooled screens.
Depositing lab: Feng Zhang. Depositing organization: Broad Institute. Publication: A transcription factor atlas of directed differentiation. Joung J, Ma S, Tay T, Geiger-Schuller KR, Kirchgatterer PC, Verdine VK, Guo B, Arias-Garcia MA, Allen WE, Singh A, Kuksenko O, Abudayyeh OO, Gootenberg JS, Fu Z, Macrae RK, Buenrostro JD, Regev A, Zhang F. Cell. 2023 Jan 5;186(1):209-229.e26. doi: 10.1016/j.cell.2022.11.026. PubMed 36608654.
Backbone
  Vector backbone: pLX_TRC317
  Backbone manufacturer: Broad Institute Genetic Perturbation Platform
  Backbone size w/o insert (bp): 8264
  Vector type: Mammalian Expression, Lentiviral
  Selectable markers: Puromycin
Growth in bacteria
  Bacterial resistance: Ampicillin, 100 μg/mL
  Growth temperature: 37°C
  Growth strain: NEB Stable
  Copy number: High Copy
Gene/Insert
  Gene/Insert name: ZNF136
  Species: H. sapiens (human)
  Insert size (bp): 1826
  Entrez Gene: ZNF136 (a.k.a. pHZ-20)
  Promoter: EF1a
  Tag / fusion protein: V5 (C terminal on insert)
  Cloning method: Gateway Cloning
  Sequencing primers: 5′ GGGTGGAGACTGAAGTTAGGCCAG; 3′ CACATAGCGTAAAAGGAGCAACATAG
Resource information
  A portion of this plasmid was derived from a plasmid made by: Broad Institute Genetic Perturbation Platform
Terms and licenses: Academic/Nonprofit Terms; Industry Terms: Not Available to Industry
Depositor comments: NM_003437.4 Please test multiple small colonies in case of plasmid recombination. To make this collection available in a timely manner, a portion of this collection was not fully sequenced by Addgene. If an Addgene verified full plasmid sequence is not available, please contact us prior to placing an order to request the full sequence.
How to cite: TFORF3242 was a gift from Feng Zhang (Addgene plasmid # 144718 ; http://n2t.net/addgene:144718 ; RRID:Addgene_144718)
