>Addgene plasmid #144718 | TFORF3242 | depositor partial sequence | sequence record 286269 | Insert
ATCGATTGATCAACAAGTTTGTACAAAAAAGTTGGCATGGACTCGGTGGCTTTTGAGGATGTAGATGTGA
ACTTCACCCAGGAGGAGTGGGCTTTGCTAGATCCTTCCCAGAAGAATCTCTACAGAGATGTGATGTGGGA
AACCATGAGGAATCTGGCCTCTATAGGGAAAAAATGGAAGGACCAGAACATTAAAGATCACTACAAACAC
CGAGGGAGAAATCTAAGAAGTCATATGTTAGAAAGACTCTATCAAACTAAGGATGGTAGTCAGCGTGGAG
GAATTTTTAGCCAGTTTGCAAATCAGAATCTGAGCAAGAAAATCCCTGGAGTGAAACTCTGTGAAAGCAT
TGTATATGGAGAAGTCAGCATGGGTCAGTCATCCCTTAATAGACACATCAAAGATCACAGTGGACATGAA
CCAAAGGAATATCAGGAATATGGAGAGAAGCCAGATACACGTAACCAGTGTTGGAAACCCTTCAGTTCTC
ACCACTCCTTTCGAACACATGAGATAATTCACACTGGAGAGAAACTCTATGATTGTAAGGAATGTGGAAA
AACCTTCTTTTCTCTCAAAAGAATTAGAAGACACATCATCACACACAGTGGATATACACCATATAAATGT
AAGGTGTGTGGGAAAGCTTTTGATTATCCCAGTAGATTTCGAACACATGAAAGAAGTCACACTGGAGAGA
AACCCTATGAATGTCAGGAATGTGGAAAAGCCTTCACTTGTATCACAAGTGTTCGAAGACACATGATAAA
GCACACTGGAGATGGACCTTATAAATGTAAGGTATGTGGGAAACCCTTTCATTCTCTGAGTTCATTTCAA
GTGCATGAAAGAATTCACACTGGAGAAAAACCCTTTAAATGTAAGCAATGTGGTAAAGCCTTCAGTTGTT
CCCCAACCTTACGAATACATGAAAGAACCCATACTGGAGAGAAACCTTATGAATGCAAGCAGTGTGGGAA
GGCCTTCAGTTATCTCCCCTCCCTTCGACTACATGAAAGAATTCACACTGGTGAGAAACCCTTCGTATGT
AAACAATGTGGTAAAGCCTTTAGATCTGCCAGTACCTTTCAAATACATGAAAGGACTCACACTGGAGAAA
AACCTTATGAATGTAAGGAATGTGGGGAAGCATTCAGTTGTATCCCAAGTATGCGAAGACACATGATAAA
ACATACTGGAGAAGGACCTTATAAATGTAAGGTATGTGGGAAACCCTTTCATTCTCTGAGTCCATTTCGA
ATACATGAAAGAACTCACACTGGAGAGAAACCTTATGTATGTAAACATTGTGGTAAAGCTTTCGTTTCTT
CAACATCAATTCGAATACATGAAAGAACTCATACTGGAGAGAAACCCTATGAGTGTAAGCAATGTGGGAA
AGCCTTCAGTTATCTCAACTCCTTTCGAACACATGAAATGATTCACACTGGTGAGAAACCCTTTGAATGT
AAGCGATGTGGTAAAGCCTTTAGATCTTCTAGTTCCTTTCGACTACATGAAAGGACTCACACTGGACAGA
AACCCTATCATTGCAAGGAATGTGGGAAAGCCTATTCTTGCCGTGCCAGCTTTCAGAGACACATGTTAAC
ACATGCTGAAGATGGACCACCTTATAAATGCATGTGGGAAAGCCTTTACCCAACTTTCTTGTACAAAGTG
GTTGATATCGGTAAGCCTATCCCTAACCCTCTCCTCGGTCTCGATTCTACGTAGTAATGAACTAGTCCGT
AACTTGAAAGTATTTCGATTTCTTGGCTTTATATATCTTGTGGAAAGGACGACTCACTGAGCGGACGCGA
TTACCT
