>Addgene plasmid #144718 | TFORF3242 | depositor partial sequence | sequence record 286270 | Barcode
CTCACTGAGCGGACGCGATTACCT
